>Addgene plasmid #191681 | PL452-hGH-polyA-PGK-neoR | addgene full sequence | sequence record 376446 | Addgene NGS Result
TTAATATTTTGTTAAAATTCGCGTTAAATTTTTGTTAAATCAGCTCATTTTTTAACCAATAGGCCGAAAT
CGGCAAAATCCCTTATAAATCAAAAGAATAGACCGAGATAGGGT
[37 nt withheld, positions 115-151]
AAAGAACGTGGACTCCAACGTCAAAGG
[49 nt withheld, positions 179-227]
T
[91 nt withheld, positions 229-319]
G
[124 nt withheld, positions 321-444]
CAGGTGGCACTTTTCGGGGAAATGTGCGCGGAACCCCTATTTGTTTATTTTTCTAAATACATTCAAATAT
GTATCCGCTCATGAGACAATAACCCTGATAAATGCTTCAATAATATTGAAAAAGGAAGAGTATGAGTATT
CAACATTTCCGTGTCGCCCTTATTCCCTTTTTTGCGGCATTTTGCCTTCCTGTTTTTGCTCACCCAGAAA
CGCTGGTGAAAGTAAAAGATGCTGAAGATCAGTTGGGTGCACGAGTGGGTTACATCGAACTGGATCTCAA
CAGCGGTAAGATCCTTGAGAGTTTTCGCCCCGAAGAACGTTTTCCAATGATGAGCACTTTTAAAGTTCTG
CTATGTGGCGCGGTATTATCCCGTATTGACGCCGGGCAAGAGCAACTCGGTCGCCGCATACACTATTCTC
AGAATGACTTGGTTGAGTACTCACCAGTCACAGAAAAGCATCTTACGGATGGCATGACAGTAAGAGAATT
ATGCAGTGCTGCCATAACCATGAGTGATAACACTGCGGCCAACTTACTTCTGACAACGATCGGAGGACCG
AAGGAGCTAACCGCTTTTTTGCACAACATGGGGGATCATGTAACTCGCCTTGATCGTTGGGAACCGGAGC
TGAATGAAGCCATACCAAACGACGAGCGTGACACCACGATGCCTGTAGCAATGGCAACAACGTTGCGCAA
ACTATTAACTGGCGAACTACTTACTCTAGCTTCCCGGCAACAATTAATAGACTGGATGGAGGCGGATAAA
GTTGCAGGACCACTTCTGCGCTCGGCCCTTCCGGCTGGCTGGTTTATTGCTGATAAATCTGGAGCCGGTG
AGCGTGGGTCTCGCGGTATCATTGCAGCACTGGGGCCAGATGGTAAGCCCTCCCGTATCGTAGTTATCTA
CACGACGGGGAGTCAGGCAACTATGGATGAACGAAATAGACAGATCGCTGAGATAGGTGCCTCACTGATT
AAGCATTGGTAACTGTCAGACCAAGTTTACTCATATATACTTTAGATTGATTTAAAACTTCATTTTTAAT
TTAAAAGGATCTAGGTGAAGATCCTTTTTGATAATCTCATGACCAAAATCCCTTAACGTGAGTTTTCGTT
CCACTGAGCGTCAGACCCCGTAGAAAAGATCAAAGGATCTTCTTGAGATCCTTTTTTTCTGCGCGTAATC
TGCTGCTTGCAAACAAAAAAACCACCGCTACCAGCGGTGGTTTGTTTGCCGGATCAAGAGCTACCAACTC
TTTTTCCGAAGGTAACTGGCTTCAGCAGAGCGCAGATACCAAATACTGTTCTTCTAGTGTAGCCGTAGTT
AGGCCACCACTTCAAGAACTCTGTAGCACCGCCTACATACCTCGCTCTGCTAATCCTGTTACCAGTGGCT
GCTGCCAGTGGCGATAAGTCGTGTCTTACCGGGTTGGACTCAAGACGATAGTTACCGGATAAGGCGCAGC
GGTCGGGCTGAACGGGGGGTTCGTGCACACAGCCCAGCTTGGAGCGAACGACCTACACCGAACTGAGATA
CCTACAGCGTGAGCTATGAGAAAGCGCCACGCTTCCCGAAGGGAGAAAGGCGGACAGGTATCCGGTAAGC
GGCAGGGTCGGAACAGGAGAGCGCACGAGGGAGCTTCCAGGGGGAAACGCCTGGTATCTTTATAGTCCTG
TCGGGTTTCGCCACCTCTGACTTGAGCGTCGATTTTTGTGATGCTCGTCAGGGGGGCGGAGCCTATGGAA
AAACGCCAGCAACGCGGCCTTTTTACGGTTCCTGGCCTTTTGCTGGCCTTTTGCTCACATGTTCTTTCCT
GCGTTATCCCCTGATTCTGTGGATAACCGTATTACCGCCTTTGAGTGAGCTGATACCGCTCGCCGCAGCC
GAACGACCGAGCGCAGCGAGTCAGTGAGCGAGGAAGCGGAAGAGCGCCCAATACGCAAACCGCCTCTCCC
CGCGCGTTGGCCGATTCATTAATGCAGCTGGCACGACAGGTTTCCCGACTGGAAAGCGGGCAGTGAGCGC
AACGCAATTAATGTGAGTTAGCTCACTCATTAGGCACCCCAGGCTTTACACTTTATGCTTCCGGCTCGTA
TGTTGTGTGGAATTGTGAGCGGATAACAATTTCACACAGGAAACAGCTATGACCATGATTACGCCAAGCT
CGAAATTAACCCTCACTAAAGGGAACAAAAGCTGGTACCGGGCCCCCCCTCGAGGTCGACCTGCAGCCAA
GCTATCGAATTCCGATCATATTCAATAACCCTTAATATAACTTCGTATAATGTATGCTATACGAAGTTAT
AGCGCTGCTCGAGAGATCTACGGGTGGCATCCCTGTGACCCCTCCCCAGTGCCTCTCCTGGCCCTGGAAG
TTGCCACTCCAGTGCCCACCAGCCTTGTCCTAATAAAATTAAGTTGCATCATTTTGTCTGACTAGGTGTC
CTTCTATAATATTATGGGGTGGAGGGGGGTGGTATGGAGCAAGGGGCAAGTTGGGAAGACAACCTGTAGG
GCCTGCGGGGTCTATTGGGAACCAAGCTGGAGTGCAGTGGCACAATCTTGGCTCACTGCAATCTCCGCCT
CCTGGGTTCAAGCGATTCTCCTGCCTCAGCCTCCCGAGTTGTTGGGATTCCAGGCATGCATGACCAGGCT
CAGCTAATTTTTGTTTTTTTGGTAGAGACGGGGTTTCACCATATTGGCCAGGCTGGTCTCCAACTCCTAA
TCTCAGGTGATCTACCCACCTTGGCCTCCCAAATTGCTGGGATTACAGGCGTGAACCACTGCTCCCTTCC
CTGTCCTTTAGGTCTGAAGAGGAGTTTACGTCCAGCCACGCGTAGGATCTCGACCTCGAAATTCTACCGG
GTAGGGGAGGCGCTTTTCCCAAGGCAGTCTGGAGCATGCGCTTTAGCAGCCCCGCTGGGCACTTGGCGCT
ACACAAGTGGCCTCTGGCCTCGCACACATTCCACATCCACCGGTAGGCGCCAACCGGCTCCGTTCTTTGG
TGGCCCCTTCGCGCCACCTTCTACTCCTCCCCTAGTCAGGAAGTTCCCCCCCGCCCCGCAGCTCGCGTCG
TGCAGGACGTGACAAATGGAAGTAGCACGTCTCACTAGTCTCGTGCAGATGGACAGCACCGCTGAGCAAT
GGAAGCGGGTAGGCCTTTGGGGCAGCGGCCAATAGCAGCTTTGCTCCTTCGCTTTCTGGGCTCAGAGGCT
GGGAAGGGGTGGGTCCGGGGGCGGGCTCAGGGGCGGGCTCAGGGGCGGGGCGGGCGCCCGAAGGTCCTCC
GGAGGCCCGGCATTCTGCACGCTTCAAAAGCGCACGTCTGCCGCGCTGTTCTCCTCTTCCTCATCTCCGG
GCCTTTCGACCTGCAGCCTGTTGACAATTAATCATCGGCATAGTATATCGGCATAGTATAATACGACAAG
GTGAGGAACTAAACCATGGGATCGGCCATTGAACAAGATGGATTGCACGCAGGTTCTCCGGCCGCTTGGG
TGGAGAGGCTATTCGGCTATGACTGGGCACAACAGACAATCGGCTGCTCTGATGCCGCCGTGTTCCGGCT
GTCAGCGCAGGGGCGCCCGGTTCTTTTTGTCAAGACCGACCTGTCCGGTGCCCTGAATGAACTGCAGGAC
GAGGCAGCGCGGCTATCGTGGCTGGCCACGACGGGCGTTCCTTGCGCAGCTGTGCTCGACGTTGTCACTG
AAGCGGGAAGGGACTGGCTGCTATTGGGCGAAGTGCCGGGGCAGGATCTCCTGTCATCTCACCTTGCTCC
TGCCGAGAAAGTATCCATCATGGCTGATGCAATGCGGCGGCTGCATACGCTTGATCCGGCTACCTGCCCA
TTCGACCACCAAGCGAAACATCGCATCGAGCGAGCACGTACTCGGATGGAAGCCGGTCTTGTCGATCAGG
ATGATCTGGACGAAGAGCATCAGGGGCTCGCGCCAGCCGAACTGTTCGCCAGGCTCAAGGCGCGCATGCC
CGACGGCGATGATCTCGTCGTGACCCATGGCGATGCCTGCTTGCCGAATATCATGGTGGAAAATGGCCGC
TTTTCTGGATTCATCGACTGTGGCCGGCTGGGTGTGGCGGACCGCTATCAGGACATAGCGTTGGCTACCC
GTGATATTGCTGAAGAGCTTGGCGGCGAATGGGCTGACCGCTTCCTCGTGCTTTACGGTATCGCCGCTCC
CGATTCGCAGCGCATCGCCTTCTATCGCCTTCTTGACGAGTTCTTCTGAGGGGATCAATTCTCTAGAGCT
CGCTGATCAGCCTCGACTGTGCCTTCTAGTTGCCAGCCATCTGTTGTTTGCCCCTCCCCCGTGCCTTCCT
TGACCCTGGAAGGTGCCACTCCCACTGTCCTTTCCTAATAAAATGAGGAAATTGCATCGCATTGTCTGAG
TAGGTGTCATTCTATTCTGGGGGGTGGGGTGGGGCAGGACAGCAAGGGGGAGGATTGGGAAGACAATAGC
AGGCATGCTGGGGATGCGGTGGGCTCTATGGCTTCTGAGGCGGAAAGAACCAGCTGGGGCTCGACTAGAG
CTTGCGGAACCCTTAATATAACTTCGTATAATGTATGCTATACGAAGTTATTAGGTCCCTCGAGGGGATC
CACTAGTTCTAGAGCGGCCGCCACCGCGGTGGAGCTCCAATTCGCCCTATAGTGAGTCGTATTACAATTC
ACTGGCCGTCGTTTTACAACGTCGTGACTGGGAAAACCCTGGCGTTACCCAACTTAATCGCCTTGCAGCA
CATCCCCCTTTCGCCAGCTGGCGTAATAGCGAAGAGGCCCGCACCGATCGCCCTTCCCAACAGTTGCGCA
GCCTGAATGGCGAATGGAAATTGTAAGCG
Features (pLannotate 1.2.2; 21 found; start..end, strand, type, name):
     16..444     -  rep_origin     f1 ori (sequence partly withheld): f1 bacteriophage origin of replication; arrow indicates direction of (+) strand synthesis
    471..575     +  promoter       AmpR promoter: bla
    576..1436    +  CDS            AmpR: β-lactamase; bla; confers resistance to ampicillin, carbenicillin, and related antibiotics
   1607..2195    +  rep_origin     ori: high-copy-number ColE1/pMB1/pBR322/pUC origin of replication
   2378..2470    +  CDS            lacI (fragment): lac repressor; lacI; The lac repressor binds to the lac operator to inhibit transcription in E. coli. This inhibition can be relieved by adding lactose or isopropyl-β-D-thiogalactopyranoside (IPTG).
   2483..2504    +  protein_bind   CAP binding site: CAP binding activates transcription in the presence of cAMP. E. coli catabolite activator protein
   2519..2549    +  promoter       lac promoter: promoter for the E. coli lac operon
   2557..2573    +  protein_bind   lac operator: The lac repressor binds to the lac operator to inhibit transcription in E. coli. This inhibition can be relieved by adding lactose or isopropyl-β-D-thiogalactopyranoside (IPTG). lac repressor encoded by lacI
   2618..2636    +  promoter       T3 promoter: promoter for bacteriophage T3 RNA polymerase
   2648..2674    -  misc_feature   MCS (fragment): pBluescript multiple cloning site
   2721..2754    -  protein_bind   loxP: Cre-mediated recombination occurs in the 8-bp core sequence (GCATACAT). Cre recombinase
   2776..3252    +  polyA_signal   hGH poly(A) signal: human growth hormone polyadenylation signal
   3313..3812    +  promoter       PGK promoter: mouse phosphoglycerate kinase 1 promoter
   3824..3871    +  promoter       EM7 promoter: synthetic bacterial promoter&nbsp
   3890..4693    +  CDS            NeoR/KanR: aminoglycoside phosphotransferase from Tn5; aph(3')-II (or nptII); confers resistance to neomycin, kanamycin, and G418 (Geneticin®)
   4731..4955    +  polyA_signal   bGH poly(A) signal: bovine growth hormone polyadenylation signal
   4959..4980    +  promoter       SV40 promoter (fragment): SV40 enhancer and early promoter
   5012..5045    -  protein_bind   loxP: Cre-mediated recombination occurs in the 8-bp core sequence (GCATACAT). Cre recombinase
   5058..5101    -  misc_feature   MCS (fragment): pBluescript multiple cloning site
   5110..5128    -  promoter       T7 promoter: promoter for bacteriophage T7 RNA polymerase
   5131..5288    +  CDS            lacZα (fragment): LacZα fragment of β-galactosidase; lacZ fragment
