[The description below was written by a language model from this plasmid's Addgene catalogue record and pLannotate feature annotations shown in this document.]
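Description:
PL452-hGH-polyA-PGK-neoR is a 5.3 kb empty donor backbone for mammalian cells, catalogued as a mammalian expression vector with no insert. The record lists PL652 as the parent backbone, although the plasmid name refers to PL452; the feature table shows a pBluescript-type framework, with remnants of the pBluescript multiple cloning site flanked by T3 and T7 promoters, lac promoter/operator elements and a lacZα fragment. It is propagated in E. coli as a high-copy plasmid through a ColE1/pUC-type origin and selected with ampicillin via the bla gene; an f1 origin is also present.

The functional core is a cassette bounded by two loxP sites in the same orientation. Reading inward from the first loxP, it contains a human growth hormone polyadenylation signal, followed by a dual-promoter selection unit in which the mouse PGK promoter and the synthetic bacterial EM7 promoter sit in tandem upstream of the Tn5 aminoglycoside phosphotransferase gene (NeoR/KanR), terminated by the bovine growth hormone poly(A) signal. PGK drives G418 resistance in mammalian cells, while EM7 allows kanamycin resistance in bacteria. The hGH poly(A) signal is positioned to terminate a transcript coming from sequence cloned upstream of the cassette, such as a knock-in reporter or transgene, and because both the hGH poly(A) and the neo unit lie between the loxP sites, Cre recombinase would excise them together.

The stated purpose is a donor plasmid backbone, consistent with adding homology arms and a payload at the residual cloning sites for gene targeting with G418 selection. The record does not specify particular arms, target loci or cell types.
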