Addgene plasmid #191681: PL452-hGH-polyA-PGK-neoR
Purpose: (Empty Backbone) Donor plasmid backbone PGK-neoR
Depositing lab: Yuejun Chen. Depositing organization: Center for Excellence in Brain Science and Intelligence Technology, Chinese Academy of Sciences. Publication: Human midbrain dopaminergic neuronal differentiation markers predict cell therapy outcomes in a Parkinson's disease model. Xu P, He H, Gao Q, Zhou Y, Wu Z, Zhang X, Sun L, Hu G, Guan Q, You Z, Zhang X, Zheng W, Xiong M, Chen Y. J Clin Invest. 2022 Jul 15;132(14). pii: 156768. doi: 10.1172/JCI156768. PubMed 35700056.
Backbone
  Vector backbone: PL652 (Plasmid #159456)
  Backbone manufacturer: Yuejun Chen
  Vector type: Mammalian Expression
  Selectable markers: Neomycin (select with G418)
Growth in bacteria
  Bacterial resistance: Ampicillin, 100 μg/mL
  Growth temperature: 37°C
  Growth strain: DH5alpha
  Copy number: High Copy
Gene/Insert
  Gene/Insert name: None
  Mutation: WT
Terms and licenses: Academic/Nonprofit Terms; Industry Terms: Not Available to Industry
How to cite: PL452-hGH-polyA-PGK-neoR was a gift from Yuejun Chen (Addgene plasmid # 191681 ; http://n2t.net/addgene:191681 ; RRID:Addgene_191681)
